>Addgene plasmid #106782 | gh112 | addgene full sequence | sequence record 221248 | Addgene Assembled Full Sequence
CTAAATTGTAAGCGTTAATATTTTGTTAAAATTCGCGTTAAATTTTTGTTAAATCAGCTCATTTTTTAAC
CAATAGGCCGAAATCGGCAAAATCCCTTATAAATCAAAAGAATAGACCGAGATAGGGTTGAGTGGCCGCT
ACAGGGCGCTCCCATTCGCCATTCAGGCTGCGCAACTGTTGGGAAGGGCGTTTCGGTGCGGGCCTCTTCG
CTATTACGCCAGCTGGCGAAAGGGGGATGTGCTGCAAGGCGATTAAGTTGGGTAACGCCAGGGTTTTCCC
AGTCACGACGTTGTAAAACGACGGCCAGTGAGCGCGACGTAATACGACTCACTATAGGGCGAATTGGCGG
AAGGCCGTCAAGGCCACGTGTCTTGTCCAGAGCTCGATATCGAATTCGAGGGCCTATTTCCCATGATTCC
TTCATATTTGCATATACGATACAAGGCTGTTAGAGAGATAATTGGAATTAATTTGACTGTAAACACAAAG
ATATTAGTACAAAATACGTGACGTAGAAAGTAATAATTTCTTGGGTAGTTTGCAGTTTTAAAATTATGTT
TTAAAATGGACTATCATATGCTTACCGTAACTTGAAAGTATTTCGATTTCTTGGCTTTATATATCTTGTG
GAAAGGACGAAACACCGAAACGTGATAAGAAGCACCGTTTTAGAGCTAGAAATAGCAAGTTAAAATAAGG
CTAGTCCGTTATCAACTTGAAAAAGTGGCACCGAGTCGGTGCTTTTTTTGGTACCTGGAGCACAAGACTG
GCCTCATGGGCCTTCCGCTCACTGCCCGCTTTCCAGTCGGGAAACCTGTCGTGCCAGCTGCATTAACATG
GTCATAGCTGTTTCCTTGCGTATTGGGCGCTCTCCGCTTCCTCGCTCACTGACTCGCTGCGCTCGGTCGT
TCGGGTAAAGCCTGGGGTGCCTAATGAGCAAAAGGCCAGCAAAAGGCCAGGAACCGTAAAAAGGCCGCGT
TGCTGGCGTTTTTCCATAGGCTCCGCCCCCCTGACGAGCATCACAAAAATCGACGCTCAAGTCAGAGGTG
GCGAAACCCGACAGGACTATAAAGATACCAGGCGTTTCCCCCTGGAAGCTCCCTCGTGCGCTCTCCTGTT
CCGACCCTGCCGCTTACCGGATACCTGTCCGCCTTTCTCCCTTCGGGAAGCGTGGCGCTTTCTCATAGCT
CACGCTGTAGGTATCTCAGTTCGGTGTAGGTCGTTCGCTCCAAGCTGGGCTGTGTGCACGAACCCCCCGT
TCAGCCCGACCGCTGCGCCTTATCCGGTAACTATCGTCTTGAGTCCAACCCGGTAAGACACGACTTATCG
CCACTGGCAGCAGCCACTGGTAACAGGATTAGCAGAGCGAGGTATGTAGGCGGTGCTACAGAGTTCTTGA
AGTGGTGGCCTAACTACGGCTACACTAGAAGAACAGTATTTGGTATCTGCGCTCTGCTGAAGCCAGTTAC
CTTCGGAAAAAGAGTTGGTAGCTCTTGATCCGGCAAACAAACCACCGCTGGTAGCGGTGGTTTTTTTGTT
TGCAAGCAGCAGATTACGCGCAGAAAAAAAGGATCTCAAGAAGATCCTTTGATCTTTTCTACGGGGTCTG
ACGCTCAGTGGAACGAAAACTCACGTTAAGGGATTTTGGTCATGAGATTATCAAAAAGGATCTTCACCTA
GATCCTTTTAAATTAAAAATGAAGTTTTAAATCAATCTAAAGTATATATGAGTAAACTTGGTCTGACAGT
TACCAATGCTTAATCAGTGAGGCACCTATCTCAGCGATCTGTCTATTTCGTTCATCCATAGTTGCCTGAC
TCCCCGTCGTGTAGATAACTACGATACGGGAGGGCTTACCATCTGGCCCCAGTGCTGCAATGATACCGCG
AGAACCACGCTCACCGGCTCCAGATTTATCAGCAATAAACCAGCCAGCCGGAAGGGCCGAGCGCAGAAGT
GGTCCTGCAACTTTATCCGCCTCCATCCAGTCTATTAATTGTTGCCGGGAAGCTAGAGTAAGTAGTTCGC
CAGTTAATAGTTTGCGCAACGTTGTTGCCATTGCTACAGGCATCGTGGTGTCACGCTCGTCGTTTGGTAT
GGCTTCATTCAGCTCCGGTTCCCAACGATCAAGGCGAGTTACATGATCCCCCATGTTGTGCAAAAAAGCG
GTTAGCTCCTTCGGTCCTCCGATCGTTGTCAGAAGTAAGTTGGCCGCAGTGTTATCACTCATGGTTATGG
CAGCACTGCATAATTCTCTTACTGTCATGCCATCCGTAAGATGCTTTTCTGTGACTGGTGAGTACTCAAC
CAAGTCATTCTGAGAATAGTGTATGCGGCGACCGAGTTGCTCTTGCCCGGCGTCAATACGGGATAATACC
GCGCCACATAGCAGAACTTTAAAAGTGCTCATCATTGGAAAACGTTCTTCGGGGCGAAAACTCTCAAGGA
TCTTACCGCTGTTGAGATCCAGTTCGATGTAACCCACTCGTGCACCCAACTGATCTTCAGCATCTTTTAC
TTTCACCAGCGTTTCTGGGTGAGCAAAAACAGGAAGGCAAAATGCCGCAAAAAAGGGAATAAGGGCGACA
CGGAAATGTTGAATACTCATACTCTTCCTTTTTCAATATTATTGAAGCATTTATCAGGGTTATTGTCTCA
TGAGCGGATACATATTTGAATGTATTTAGAAAAATAAACAAATAGGGGTTCCGCGCACATTTCCCCGAAA
AGTGCCAC
Features (pLannotate 1.2.2; 10 found; start..end, strand, type, name):
      3..134     -  rep_origin     M13 ori (fragment): M13 bacteriophage origin of replication; arrow indicates direction of (+) strand synthesis
    155..311     -  CDS            lacZα (fragment): LacZα fragment of β-galactosidase; lacZ fragment
    320..338     +  promoter       T7 promoter: promoter for bacteriophage T7 RNA polymerase
    398..638     +  promoter       U6 promoter: RNA polymerase III promoter for human U6 snRNA
    667..742     +  misc_RNA       gRNA scaffold: guide RNA scaffold for the Streptococcus pyogenes CRISPR/Cas9 system
    789..836     -  CDS            lacI (fragment): lac repressor; lacI; The lac repressor binds to the lac operator to inhibit transcription in E. coli. This inhibition can be relieved by adding lactose or isopropyl-β-D-thiogalactopyranoside (IPTG).
    873..913     -  rep_origin     RSF ori (fragment): Plasmids containing the RSF 1030 origin of replication can be propagated in E. coli cells that contain additional plasmids with compatible origins.
    991..1579    -  rep_origin     ori: high-copy-number ColE1/pMB1/pBR322/pUC origin of replication
   1750..2610    -  CDS            AmpR: β-lactamase; bla; confers resistance to ampicillin, carbenicillin, and related antibiotics
   2611..2715    -  promoter       AmpR promoter: bla
