[The description below was written by a language model from this plasmid's Addgene catalogue record and pLannotate feature annotations shown in this document.]
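Description:
gh112 is a small (about 2.7 kb) mammalian guide-RNA expression plasmid built on the EPB104 backbone, carrying a single CRISPR guide directed against human B3GALNT2, a glycosyltransferase gene also known as B3GalNAc-T2. It is maintained in E. coli as a high-copy plasmid through a ColE1/pUC-type origin and selected with ampicillin via the β-lactamase gene and its native promoter. The annotation also picks up short remnants of an M13 origin, lacZα, lacI and an RSF origin. These are fragments inherited from the cloning-vector ancestry and are not expected to be functional parts of the design.

The working cassette consists of the human U6 promoter, an RNA polymerase III promoter suited to producing short, uncapped transcripts, followed by a gap of roughly 20–30 nt that corresponds to the position of the target-specific spacer. This is followed by the Streptococcus pyogenes Cas9 gRNA scaffold. Transcription therefore yields a complete single guide RNA that directs SpCas9 to the B3GALNT2 locus. A T7 promoter lies just upstream of the U6 element, and a T7-named primer is listed for sequencing the insert. The plasmid encodes no Cas9, no mammalian selection marker and no reporter, so the nuclease must be supplied separately, for example from a co-transfected plasmid or a Cas9-expressing cell line. The guide was inserted by restriction cloning, but the record does not state the sites used.

The construct belongs to a validated gRNA collection covering the human glycosyltransferase genes and is intended for knocking out or editing B3GALNT2 in human cells to study glycosylation pathways.
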