Addgene plasmid #106782: gh112
Purpose: expression of gRNA targeting B3GALNT2
Depositing lab: Eric-Paul Bennett. Depositing organization: University of Copenhagen. Publication: A validated gRNA library for CRISPR/Cas9 targeting of the human glycosyltransferase genome. Narimatsu Y, Joshi HJ, Zhang Y, Gomes C, Chen YH, Lorenzetti F, Furukawa S, Schjoldager K, Hansen L, Clausen H, Bennett EP, Wandall HH. Glycobiology. 2018 Jan 5. pii: 4791732. doi: 10.1093/glycob/cwx101. PubMed 29315387.
Backbone
  Vector backbone: EPB104
  Backbone manufacturer: Eric-Paul Bennett (Addgene plasmid # 68369)
  Backbone size w/o insert (bp): 2376
  Vector type: Mammalian Expression
Growth in bacteria
  Bacterial resistance: Ampicillin, 100 μg/mL
  Growth temperature: 37°C
  Growth strain: DH5alpha
  Copy number: High Copy
Gene/Insert
  Gene/Insert name: B3GALNT2
  gRNA/shRNA sequence: GAAACGTGATAAGAAGCACC
  Species: H. sapiens (human)
  Entrez Gene: B3GALNT2 (a.k.a. B3GalNAc-T2, MDDGA11)
  Cloning method: Restriction Enzyme; 5′ cloning site unknown (unknown if destroyed); 3′ cloning site unknown (unknown if destroyed)
  Sequencing primers: 5′ T7NP
Terms and licenses: Academic/Nonprofit Terms; Industry Terms: Not Available to Industry
How to cite: gh112 was a gift from Eric-Paul Bennett (Addgene plasmid # 106782 ; http://n2t.net/addgene:106782 ; RRID:Addgene_106782)
