>Addgene plasmid #106782 | gh112 | addgene partial sequence | sequence record 221249 | hU6-F
AATTGGAATTAATTTGACTGTAAACACAAAGATATTAGTACAAAATACGTGACGTAGAAAGTAATAATTT
CTTGGGTAGTTTGCAGTTTTAAAATTATGTTTTAAAATGGACTATCATATGCTTACCGTAACTTGAAAGT
ATTTCGATTTCTTGGCTTTATATATCTTGTGGAAAGGACGAAACACCGAAACGTGATAAGAAGCACCGTT
TTAGAGCTAGAAATAGCAAGTTAAAATAAGGCTAGTCCGTTATCAACTTGAAAAAGTGGCACCGAGTCGG
TGCTTTTTTTGGTACCTGGAGCACAAGACTGGCCTCATGGGCCTTCCGCTCACTGCCCGCTTTCCAGTCG
GGAAACCTGTCGTGCCAGCTGCATTAACATGGTCATAGCTGTTTCCTTGCGTATTGGGCGCTCTCCGCTT
CCTCGCTCACTGACTCGCTGCGCTCGGTCGTTCGGGTAAAGCCTGGGGTGCCTAATGAGCAAAAGGCCAG
CAAAAGGCCAGGAACCGTAAAAAGGCCGCGTTGCTGGCGTTTTTCCATAGGCTCCGCCCCCCTGACGAGC
ATCACAAAAATCGACGCTCAAGTCAGAGGTGGCGAAACCCGACAGGACTATAAAGATACCAGGCGTTTCC
CCCTGGAAGCTCCCTCGTGCGCTCTCCTGTTCCGACCCTGCCGCTTACCGGATACCTGTCCGCCTTTCTC
CCTTCGGGAAGCGTGGCGCTTTCTCATAGCTCACGCTGTAGGTATCTCAGTTCGGTGTAGGTCGTTCGCT
CCAAGCTGGGCTGTGTGCACGAACCCCCCGTTCAGCCCGACCGCTGCGCCTTATCCGGTAACTATCGTCT
TGAGTCCAACCCGGTAAGACACGACTTATCGCCACTGGCAGCAGCCACTGGTAACAGGATTAGCAGAGCG
AGGTATGTAGGCGGTGCTACAGAGTTCTTGAAGTGGTGG
